>Addgene plasmid #148576 | pT7-EGFP-C1-HsGIGYF1-Y39AY41AM46AL47A_AE | depositor full sequence | sequence record 291024 | Full Sequence
TAGTTATTAATAGTAATCAATTACGGGGTCATTAGTTCATAGCCCATATATGGAGTTCCGCGTTACATAA
CTTACGGTAAATGGCCCGCCTGGCTGACCGCCCAACGACCCCCGCCCATTGACGTCAATAATGACGTATG
TTCCCATAGTAACGCCAATAGGGACTTTCCATTGACGTCAATGGGTGGAGTATTTACGGTAAACTGCCCA
CTTGGCAGTACATCAAGTGTATCATATGCCAAGTACGCCCCCTATTGACGTCAATGACGGTAAATGGCCC
GCCTGGCATTATGCCCAGTACATGACCTTATGGGACTTTCCTACTTGGCAGTACATCTACGTATTAGTCA
TCGCTATTACCATGGTGATGCGGTTTTGGCAGTACATCAATGGGCGTGGATAGCGGTTTGACTCACGGGG
ATTTCCAAGTCTCCACCCCATTGACGTCAATGGGAGTTTGTTTTGGCACCAAAATCAACGGGACTTTCCA
AAATGTCGTAACAACTCCGCCCCATTGACGCAAATGGGCGGTAGGCGTGTACGGTGGGAGGTCTATATAA
GCAGAGCTCTCTGGCTAACTAGAGAACCCACTGCTTACTGGCTTATCGAAATTAATACGACTCACTATAG
GGAGACCCAAGCTCTAGCGCTACCGGTCGCCACCATGGTGAGCAAGGGCGAGGAGCTGTTCACCGGGGTG
GTGCCCATCCTGGTCGAGCTGGACGGCGACGTAAACGGCCACAAGTTCAGCGTGTCCGGCGAGGGCGAGG
GCGATGCCACCTACGGCAAGCTGACCCTGAAGTTCATCTGCACCACCGGCAAGCTGCCCGTGCCCTGGCC
CACCCTCGTGACCACCCTGACCTACGGCGTGCAGTGCTTCAGCCGCTACCCCGACCACATGAAGCAGCAC
GACTTCTTCAAGTCCGCCATGCCCGAAGGCTACGTCCAGGAGCGCACCATCTTCTTCAAGGACGACGGCA
ACTACAAGACCCGCGCCGAGGTGAAGTTCGAGGGCGACACCCTGGTGAACCGCATCGAGCTGAAGGGCAT
CGACTTCAAGGAGGACGGCAACATCCTGGGGCACAAGCTGGAGTACAACTACAACAGCCACAACGTCTAT
ATCATGGCCGACAAGCAGAAGAACGGCATCAAGGTGAACTTCAAGATCCGCCACAACATCGAGGACGGCA
GCGTGCAGCTCGCCGACCACTACCAGCAGAACACCCCCATCGGCGACGGCCCCGTGCTGCTGCCCGACAA
CCACTACCTGAGCACCCAGTCCGCCCTGAGCAAAGACCCCAACGAGAAGCGCGATCACATGGTCCTGCTG
GAGTTCGTGACCGCCGCCGGGATCACTCTCGGCATGGACGAGCTGTACAAGTCCGGACTCAGATCTCGAG
CTATGGCAGCAGAGACACTCAACTTTGGGCCTGAGTGGCTCAGGGCCCTGTCCGGGGGCGGCAGCGTGGC
CTCCCCACCCCCGTCCCCTGCCATGCCCAAATACAAGCTGGCTGACGCCCGTGCTGGGCGAGAGGAAGCA
GCGGCTCTCTACGTCAAGGAGAACAAGGTCCCGGAAGAGCTGCAGGACAAGGAGTTCGCCGCGGTGCTGC
AGGACGAGCCACTGCAGCCCCTGGCTCTGGAGCCGCTGACTGAGGAGGAACAGAGAAACTTCTCCCTGTC
AGTGAACAGCGTGGCTGTGCTGAGGCTGATGGGGAAAGGGGCTGGCCCCCCCCTGGCTGGCACCTCCCGA
GGCAGGGGCAGCACGCGGAGCCGAGGCCGCGGCCGTGGTGACAGCTGCTTTTACCAAAGAAGCATCGAAG
AAGGCGATGGGGCCTTTGGACGAAGCCCCCGGGAAATCCAGCGCAGCCAGAGCTGGGATGACAGAGGCGA
GAGGCGGTTTGAGAAGTCAGCAAGGCGGGATGGAGCACGATGTGGCTTTGAGGAGGGAGGGGCTGGCCCA
AGGAAGGAGCACGCCCGCTCAGACAGCGAGAACTGGCGCTCCCTACGGGAGGAACAGGAGGAGGAGGAGG
AGGGCAGCTGGAGGCTCGGAGCAGGGCCCCGGCGAGACGGCGACCGCTGGCGCTCCGCCAGCCCTGATGG
TGGTCCCCGCTCTGCTGGCTGGCGGGAACATGGGGAACGGCGGCGCAAGTTTGAATTTGATTTGCGAGGG
GATCGAGGAGGGTGTGGTGAAGAGGAGGGGCGGGGAGGGGGAGGCAGCTCTCACCTGCGGCGGTGCCGAG
CGCCTGAAGGCTTTGAGGAGGACAAGGATGGGCTCCCAGAGTGGTGCCTGGACGATGAGGATGAAGAAAT
GGGCACCTTTGATGCCTCTGGGGCCTTCTTGCCTCTCAAGAAGGGCCCCAAGGAGCCCATTCCTGAGGAG
CAGGAGCTGGACTTCCAAGGGTTGGAGGAGGAGGAGGAACCTTCCGAAGGGCTAGAGGAGGAAGGGCCTG
AGGCAGGTGGGAAAGAGCTGACCCCACTGCCTCCTCAGGAGGAGAAGTCCAGCTCCCCATCCCCACTGCC
CACCCTGGGCCCACTCTGGGGGACAAACGGGGATGGGGACGAAACTGCAGAGAAAGAGCCCCCAGCGGCC
GAAGATGATATTCGGGGGATCCAGCTGAGTCCCGGGGTGGGCTCCTCTGCTGGCCCACCCGGAGATCTGG
AGGATGATGAAGGCTTGAAGCACCTGCAGCAGGAGGCGGAGAAGCTGGTGGCCTCCCTGCAGGACAGCTC
CTTGGAGGAGGAGCAGTTCACGGCTGCCATGCAGACCCAGGGCCTGCGCCACTCTGCAGCCGCCACTGCC
CTCCCGCTCAGCCATGGGGCTGCCCGGAAGTGGTTCTACAAGGACCCACAGGGCGAGATCCAAGGCCCCT
TCACGACACAGGAGATGGCAGAGTGGTTCCAGGCCGGCTACTTTTCCATGTCACTGCTGGTGAAGCGGGG
CTGCGATGAGGGCTTCCAGCCGCTGGGCGAGGTGATCAAGATGTGGGGCCGCGTGCCCTTTGCCCCAGGG
CCCTCACCTCCCCCACTGCTGGGAAACATGGACCAGGAGCGGCTGAAGAAGCAACAGGAGCTGGCCGCGG
CGGCCTTGTACCAGCAGCTGCAGCACCAGCAGTTTCTCCAGCTGGTCAGCAGCCGCCAGCTCCCACAGTG
CGCGCTCCGAGAAAAGGCAGCTCTGGGGGACCTGACACCGCCACCACCGCCGCCGCCACAGCAGCAGCAG
CAGCAGCTCACGGCATTCCTGCAGCAGCTCCAGGCGCTCAAACCCCCCAGAGGCGGGGACCAGAACCTGC
TCCCGACGATGAGCCGGTCCTTGTCGGTGCCAGATTCGGGCCGCCTCTGGGACGTACATACCTCAGCCTC
ATCACAGTCAGGTGGTGAGGCCAGTCTTTGGGACATACCAATTAACTCTTCGACTCAGGGTCCAATTCTA
GAACAACTCCAGCTGCAACATAAATTCCAGGAGCGCAGAGAAGTGGAGCTCAGGGCGAAGCGGGAGGAAG
AGGAACGCAAGCGTCGAGAGGAGAAGCGCCGCCAGCAGCAGCAGGAGGAGCAGAAGCGGCGGCAGGAGGA
GGAAGAGCTGTTTCGGCGCAAGCACGTGCGGCAGCAGGAGCTATTGCTGAAGTTGCTACAGCAGCAGCAG
GCGGTCCCTGTGCCCCCCGCACCCAGCTCCCCGCCCCCACTCTGGGCTGGCCTGGCCAAGCAGGGGCTGT
CCATGAAGACGCTCCTGGAGTTGCAGCTGGAGGGCGAGCGGCAGCTGCACAAACAGCCCCCACCTCGGGA
GCCAGCTCGGGCCCAGGCCCCCAACCACCGAGTGCAGCTTGGGGGCCTGGGCACTGCCCCCCTGAACCAG
TGGGTGTCTGAGGCTGGGCCACTGTGGGGCGGGCCAGACAAGAGTGGGGGCGGCAGCAGCGGCCTGGGGC
TCTGGGAGGACACCCCCAAGAGCGGCGGGAGCCTGGTCCGTGGCCTCGGCCTGAAGAACAGCCGGAGCAG
CCCATCTCTCAGTGACTCATACAGCCACCTATCGGGTCGGCCCATTCGCAAAAAGACGGAGGAAGAAGAG
AAGCTGCTGAAGCTGCTGCAGGGCATTCCCAGGCCCCAGGACGGCTTCACCCAGTGGTGCGAGCAGATGC
TGCACACGCTGAGCGCCACGGGCAGCCTGGACGTGCCCATGGCTGTAGCGATCCTCAAGGAGGTGGAATC
CCCCTATGATGTCCACGATTATATCCGTTCCTGCCTGGGGGACACGCTGGAAGCCAAAGAATTTGCCAAA
CAATTCCTGGAGCGGAGGGCCAAGCAGAAAGCCAGCCAGCAGCGGCAGCAGCAGCAGGAGGCATGGCTGA
GCAGCGCCTCGCTGCAGACGGCCTTCCAGGCCAACCACAGCACCAAACTCGGCCCCGGGGAGGGCAGCAA
GGCCAAGAGGCGGGCACTGATGCTGCACTCAGACCCCAGCATCCTGGGGTACTCCCTGCACGGATCTTCT
GGTGAGATCGAGAGCGTGGATGACTACTGAGAATTCTGCAGTCGACGGTACCGCGGGCCCGGGATCCACC
GGATCTAGATAACTGATCATAATCAGCCATACCACATTTGTAGAGGTTTTACTTGCTTTAAAAAACCTCC
CACACCTCCCCCTGAACCTGAAACATAAAATGAATGCAATTGTTGTTGTTAACTTGTTTATTGCAGCTTA
TAATGGTTACAAATAAAGCAATAGCATCACAAATTTCACAAATAAAGCATTTTTTTCACTGCATTCTAGT
TGTGGTTTGTCCAAACTCATCAATGTATCTTAACGCGTAAATTGTAAGCGTTAATATTTTGTTAAAATTC
GCGTTAAATTTTTGTTAAATCAGCTCATTTTTTAACCAATAGGCCGAAATCGGCAAAATCCCTTATAAAT
CAAAAGAATAGACCGAGATAGGGT
[37 nt withheld, positions 4925-4961]
AAAGAACGTGGACTCCAACGTCAAAGG
[49 nt withheld, positions 4989-5037]
T
[91 nt withheld, positions 5039-5129]
G
[124 nt withheld, positions 5131-5254]
CAGGTGGCACTTTTCGGGGAAATGTGCGCGGAACCCCTATTTGTTTATTTTTCTAAATACATTCAAATAT
GTATCCGCTCATGAGACAATAACCCTGATAAATGCTTCAATAATATTGAAAAAGGAAGAGTCCTGAGGCG
GAAAGAACCAGCTGTGGAATGTGTGTCAGTTAGGGTGTGGAAAGTCCCCAGGCTCCCCAGCAGGCAGAAG
TATGCAAAGCATGCATCTCAATTAGTCAGCAACCAGGTGTGGAAAGTCCCCAGGCTCCCCAGCAGGCAGA
AGTATGCAAAGCATGCATCTCAATTAGTCAGCAACCATAGTCCCGCCCCTAACTCCGCCCATCCCGCCCC
TAACTCCGCCCAGTTCCGCCCATTCTCCGCCCCATGGCTGACTAATTTTTTTTATTTATGCAGAGGCCGA
GGCCGCCTCGGCCTCTGAGCTATTCCAGAAGTAGTGAGGAGGCTTTTTTGGAGGCCTAGGCTTTTGCAAA
GATCGATCAAGAGACAGGATGAGGATCGTTTCGCATGATTGAACAAGATGGATTGCACGCAGGTTCTCCG
GCCGCTTGGGTGGAGAGGCTATTCGGCTATGACTGGGCACAACAGACAATCGGCTGCTCTGATGCCGCCG
TGTTCCGGCTGTCAGCGCAGGGGCGCCCGGTTCTTTTTGTCAAGACCGACCTGTCCGGTGCCCTGAATGA
ACTGCAAGACGAGGCAGCGCGGCTATCGTGGCTGGCCACGACGGGCGTTCCTTGCGCAGCTGTGCTCGAC
GTTGTCACTGAAGCGGGAAGGGACTGGCTGCTATTGGGCGAAGTGCCGGGGCAGGATCTCCTGTCATCTC
ACCTTGCTCCTGCCGAGAAAGTATCCATCATGGCTGATGCAATGCGGCGGCTGCATACGCTTGATCCGGC
TACCTGCCCATTCGACCACCAAGCGAAACATCGCATCGAGCGAGCACGTACTCGGATGGAAGCCGGTCTT
GTCGATCAGGATGATCTGGACGAAGAGCATCAGGGGCTCGCGCCAGCCGAACTGTTCGCCAGGCTCAAGG
CGAGCATGCCCGACGGCGAGGATCTCGTCGTGACCCATGGCGATGCCTGCTTGCCGAATATCATGGTGGA
AAATGGCCGCTTTTCTGGATTCATCGACTGTGGCCGGCTGGGTGTGGCGGACCGCTATCAGGACATAGCG
TTGGCTACCCGTGATATTGCTGAAGAGCTTGGCGGCGAATGGGCTGACCGCTTCCTCGTGCTTTACGGTA
TCGCCGCTCCCGATTCGCAGCGCATCGCCTTCTATCGCCTTCTTGACGAGTTCTTCTGAGCGGGACTCTG
GGGTTCGAAATGACCGACCAAGCGACGCCCAACCTGCCATCACGAGATTTCGATTCCACCGCCGCCTTCT
ATGAAAGGTTGGGCTTCGGAATCGTTTTCCGGGACGCCGGCTGGATGATCCTCCAGCGCGGGGATCTCAT
GCTGGAGTTCTTCGCCCACCCTAGGGGGAGGCTAACTGAAACACGGAAGGAGACAATACCGGAAGGAACC
CGCGCTATGACGGCAATAAAAAGACAGAATAAAACGCACGGTGTTGGGTCGTTTGTTCATAAACGCGGGG
TTCGGTCCCAGGGCTGGCACTCTGTCGATACCCCACCGAGACCCCATTGGGGCCAATACGCCCGCGTTTC
TTCCTTTTCCCCACCCCACCCCCCAAGTTCGGGTGAAGGCCCAGGGCTCGCAGCCAACGTCGGGGCGGCA
GGCCCTGCCATAGCCTCAGGTTACTCATATATACTTTAGATTGATTTAAAACTTCATTTTTAATTTAAAA
GGATCTAGGTGAAGATCCTTTTTGATAATCTCATGACCAAAATCCCTTAACGTGAGTTTTCGTTCCACTG
AGCGTCAGACCCCGTAGAAAAGATCAAAGGATCTTCTTGAGATCCTTTTTTTCTGCGCGTAATCTGCTGC
TTGCAAACAAAAAAACCACCGCTACCAGCGGTGGTTTGTTTGCCGGATCAAGAGCTACCAACTCTTTTTC
CGAAGGTAACTGGCTTCAGCAGAGCGCAGATACCAAATACTGTCCTTCTAGTGTAGCCGTAGTTAGGCCA
CCACTTCAAGAACTCTGTAGCACCGCCTACATACCTCGCTCTGCTAATCCTGTTACCAGTGGCTGCTGCC
AGTGGCGATAAGTCGTGTCTTACCGGGTTGGACTCAAGACGATAGTTACCGGATAAGGCGCAGCGGTCGG
GCTGAACGGGGGGTTCGTGCACACAGCCCAGCTTGGAGCGAACGACCTACACCGAACTGAGATACCTACA
GCGTGAGCTATGAGAAAGCGCCACGCTTCCCGAAGGGAGAAAGGCGGACAGGTATCCGGTAAGCGGCAGG
GTCGGAACAGGAGAGCGCACGAGGGAGCTTCCAGGGGGAAACGCCTGGTATCTTTATAGTCCTGTCGGGT
TTCGCCACCTCTGACTTGAGCGTCGATTTTTGTGATGCTCGTCAGGGGGGCGGAGCCTATGGAAAAACGC
CAGCAACGCGGCCTTTTTACGGTTCCTGGCCTTTTGCTGGCCTTTTGCTCACATGTTCTTTCCTGCGTTA
TCCCCTGATTCTGTGGATAACCGTATTACCGCCATGCAT
Features (pLannotate 1.2.2; 18 found; start..end, strand, type, name):
     61..364     +  enhancer       CMV enhancer: human cytomegalovirus immediate early enhancer
    365..568     +  promoter       CMV promoter: human cytomegalovirus (CMV) immediate early promoter
    564..597     +  LTR            5' LTR (truncated) (fragment): truncated 5' long terminal repeat (LTR) from HIV-1
    613..631     +  promoter       T7 promoter: promoter for bacteriophage T7 RNA polymerase
    665..1381    +  CDS            EGFP: EGFP is a basic (constitutively fluorescent) green fluorescent protein published in 1996, derived from Aequorea victoria. It is reported to be a rapidly-maturing weak dimer with moderate acid sensitivity.
   1382..1402    +  misc_feature   MCS (fragment): multiple cloning site
   1403..4507    +  CDS            GIGYF1: GGYF1_HUMAN - Also known as CDS2, PERQ1. Experimental evidence at protein level: Swiss-Prot protein existence level 1. May act cooperatively with GRB10 to regulate tyrosine kinase receptor signaling. May increase IGF1 receptor phosphorylation under IGF1 stimulation as well as phosphorylation of IRS1 and SHC1 (By similarity). From Homo sapiens (Human).
   4511..4547    +  misc_feature   MCS (fragment): multiple cloning site
   4564..4648    +  CDS            large T antigen (fragment): large T antigen from SV40 (simian virus 40)
   4671..4792    +  polyA_signal   SV40 poly(A) signal: SV40 polyadenylation signal
   4826..5254    -  rep_origin     f1 ori (sequence partly withheld): f1 bacteriophage origin of replication; arrow indicates direction of (+) strand synthesis
   5281..5385    +  promoter       AmpR promoter: bla
   5387..5744    +  promoter       SV40 promoter: SV40 enhancer and early promoter
   5779..6573    +  CDS            NeoR/KanR: aminoglycoside phosphotransferase from Tn5; aph(3')-II (or nptII); confers resistance to neomycin, kanamycin, and G418 (Geneticin®)
   6594..6746    +  CDS            ble (fragment): BLE_KLEPN - Experimental evidence at protein level: Swiss-Prot protein existence level 1. Binding protein with a strong affinity to the bleomycin family of antibiotics. Binds to CL990; an antimitotic-antibiotic compound. From Klebsiella pneumoniae.
   6805..6852    +  polyA_signal   HSV TK poly(A) signal: herpes simplex virus thymidine kinase polyadenylation signal (Cole and Stacy, 1985)
   6943..6959    -  polyA_signal   bGH poly(A) signal (fragment): bovine growth hormone polyadenylation signal
   7181..7769    +  rep_origin     ori: high-copy-number ColE1/pMB1/pBR322/pUC origin of replication
