[The description below was written by a language model from this plasmid's Addgene catalogue record and pLannotate feature annotations shown in this document.]
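Description:
pT7-EGFP-C1-HsGIGYF1-Y39AY41AM46AL47A_AE is a 7,883-nt mammalian expression plasmid that produces human GIGYF1 carrying four alanine substitutions (Y39A, Y41A, M46A, L47A) as an N-terminal EGFP fusion. The catalogue lists the backbone as unknown, but the name and feature layout are those of an EGFP-C1-type vector modified with a T7 promoter. The CMV immediate-early enhancer and promoter drive transcription in mammalian cells. The bacteriophage T7 promoter lies just upstream of the EGFP coding sequence, so the same open reading frame could also be transcribed by T7 RNA polymerase. EGFP is joined through a short remnant of the multiple cloning site to the roughly 3.1-kb GIGYF1 coding sequence, and the transcript is terminated by the SV40 polyadenylation signal.

The plasmid is propagated in E. coli from a high-copy ColE1/pUC-type origin and also carries an f1 origin for single-stranded DNA production. A single NeoR/KanR (aminoglycoside phosphotransferase) gene sits behind tandem bacterial (bla) and SV40 early promoters and is followed by the HSV TK poly(A) signal. It confers kanamycin resistance in bacteria and can support G418 selection in mammalian cells. Several short annotated fragments (HIV-1 LTR, SV40 large T antigen, ble, bGH poly(A)) are probably incidental matches within backbone sequence rather than functional elements.

The record does not state what the substitutions do. The associated publication concerns how GIGYF1/2 proteins bind 4EHP and repress target mRNAs, which suggests that this mutant serves as a binding-impaired comparison to the wild-type protein in transfected human cells. The depositor sequence may be theoretical rather than fully verified.
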