Addgene plasmid #148576: pT7-EGFP-C1-HsGIGYF1-Y39AY41AM46AL47A_AE
Purpose: Mammalian Expression of HsGIGYF1-Y39AY41AM46AL47A
Depositing lab: Elisa Izaurralde. Depositing organization: Max Planck Institute for Developmental Biology. Publication: GIGYF1/2 proteins use auxiliary sequences to selectively bind to 4EHP and repress target mRNA expression. Peter D, Weber R, Sandmeir F, Wohlbold L, Helms S, Bawankar P, Valkov E, Igreja C, Izaurralde E. Genes Dev. 2017 Jun 1;31(11):1147-1161. doi: 10.1101/gad.299420.117. Epub 2017 Jul 11. PubMed 28698298.
Backbone
  Vector backbone: Unknown
  Vector type: Mammalian Expression
Growth in bacteria
  Bacterial resistance: Kanamycin, 50 μg/mL
  Growth temperature: 37°C
  Growth strain: DH5alpha
  Copy number: High Copy
Gene/Insert
  Gene/Insert name: HsGIGYF1-Y39AY41AM46AL47A
  Species: H. sapiens (human)
  Entrez Gene: GIGYF1 (a.k.a. GYF1, PERQ1)
  Cloning method: Unknown
Terms and licenses: Academic/Nonprofit Terms; Industry Terms: Not Available to Industry
Depositor comments: sequence extracted from NCBI: NM_022574.4 or Uniprot.: O75420 Plasmids from this collection were made available to the research community and donated after the lab closed. Please note that the sequence provided by the depositing laboratory may be theoretical/predicted or based on Sanger sequencing results. There may be discrepancies between sequencing results obtained by Addgene and the depositor sequence. If an Addgene verified sequence is not available, please contact before placing your order to request that our lab fully sequence the plasmid.
How to cite: pT7-EGFP-C1-HsGIGYF1-Y39AY41AM46AL47A_AE was a gift from Elisa Izaurralde (Addgene plasmid # 148576 ; http://n2t.net/addgene:148576 ; RRID:Addgene_148576)
